>Addgene plasmid #186660 | Donor_C_FH_VIR | depositor full sequence | sequence record 362375 | Donor_C_FH_VIR sequence 4573 bps
GAGATACCTACAGCGTGAGCTATGAGAAAGCGCCACGCTTCCCGAAGGGAGAAAGGCGGACAGGTATCCG
GTAAGCGGCAGGGTCGGAACAGGAGAGCGCACGAGGGAGCTTCCAGGGGGAAACGCCTGGTATCTTTATA
GTCCTGTCGGGTTTCGCCACCTCTGACTTGAGCGTCGATTTTTGTGATGCTCGTCAGGGGGGCGGAGCCT
ATGGAAAAACGCCAGCAACGCGGCCTTTTTACGGTTCCTGGCCTTTTGCTGGCCTTTTGCTCACATGTTC
TTTCCTGCGTTATCCCCTGATTCTGTGGATAACCGTATTACCGCCTTTGAGTGAGCTGATACCGCTCGCC
GCAGCCGAACGACCGAGCGCAGCGAGTCAGTGAGCGAGGAAGCGGAAGAGCGCCCAATACGCAAACCGCC
TCTCCCCGCGCGTTGGCCGATTCATTAATGCAGCTGGCACGACAGGTTTCCCGACTGGAAAGCGGGCAGT
GAGCGCAACGCAATTAATGTGAGTTAGCTCACTCATTAGGCACCCCAGGCTTTACACTTTATGCTTCCGG
CTCGTATGTTGTGTGGAATTGTGAGCGGATAACAATTTCACACAGGAAACAGCTATGACCATGATTACGC
CAAGCTTGCATGCCTGCAGGAGAAGATGTTTGTGTCGTCGGTAAGGGGTCGTGGTTTTGCTCGGCCACCA
CCTTCCAGGGGCGATTTGTTCCGCTCCCGGCCGCCCAACACCTCGCGACCGCCATCGCTGCACGTGGACG
ACTTCCTGGCCTTGGAAACTTGTGGCGCCCAGCCCACAGGACCCACCGGCTACAACAAGATACCCTCAAT
GCTGAGAGGCTCCCGGGTGGGTCGCAACCGAGGATCTCGAATCTCGGCAGCAGCTGCCTTTAGGTAAAGT
GTCACGATTACCACTTAGCAGGATAACGCTAATGGGCTCTTTTTACTCTTTTAACAGGCAAAAGAAGATG
ATGCGCATTGGTTCGCCCTCCAGCTGGGCAGAGTCCCCCGGATCGTATCGGTCTGCCTCGGACTCCCACT
TCAGTAGCAGCGACTCGCACTATTCGTCGCCCCACTACAGTGGACGGCCGCGTGGACGAGGCCTGCGTTC
CAGGCCATCCTACCTGAGAACCAGCGGAGGAGGTTCCGGTGACTACAAGGACCACGACGGCGATTATAAG
GATCACGACATCGACTACAAAGACGACGATGACAAGGCTGGCGCCAGCAGCGCCTACCCATACGACGTAC
CAGATTACGCTGCTGGATCTGCCACGAACTTCTCTCTGTTAAAGCAAGCAGGAGACGTGGAAGAAAACCC
CGGTCCTATGACCGAGTACAAGCCCACGGTGCGCCTCGCCACCCGCGACGACGTCCCCAGGGCCGTACGC
ACCCTCGCCGCCGCGTTCGCCGACTACCCCGCCACGCGCCACACCGTCGATCCGGACCGCCACATCGAGC
GGGTCACCGAGCTGCAAGAACTCTTCCTCACGCGCGTCGGGCTCGACATCGGCAAGGTGTGGGTCGCGGA
CGACGGCGCCGCGGTGGCGGTCTGGACCACGCCGGAGAGCGTCGAAGCGGGGGCGGTGTTCGCCGAGATC
GGCCCGCGCATGGCCGAGTTGAGCGGTTCCCGGCTGGCCGCGCAGCAACAGATGGAAGGCCTCCTGGCGC
CGCACCGGCCCAAGGAGCCCGCGTGGTTCCTGGCCACCGTCGGCGTCTCGCCCGACCACCAGGGCAAGGG
TCTGGGCAGCGCCGTCGTGCTCCCCGGAGTGGAGGCGGCCGAGCGCGCCGGGGTGCCCGCCTTCCTGGAG
ACCTCCGCGCCCCGCAACCTCCCCTTCTACGAGCGGCTCGGCTTCACCGTCACCGCCGACGTCGAGTGCC
CGAAGGACCGCGCGACCTGGTGCATGACCCGCAAGCCCGGTGCCTGATAGAGGACATTGCAGCCCAACCC
GCTTCTCACTGACACTTCCCGTAAACTCGGCAAACGAACCAGAACTAGATCCTAAGATGCCCGCTGGGCA
GCTGAATTCCAATACTTAATAGTGTGTGTTGCTTTCGTATTAGTTCGCTTTACTTCCCACTTTGTATGTA
AGCCAAAAGTTAGTTTTCCGTAATTACACTGTGCAAACGGACGTCGTGCGACTCCATGGGCAACTCCTCG
TTGCTGACTATCTGCTCGTTGAGCGACAGTGCCATCAGCGAGATCTTCTTGTGCGGATACTTCTCCGCGT
GCTGCTTGAGGAACTTGTCGTAGTAGCCCATGCCATGGCCCATCCGAGCTCCGCAGCGGGTGAAGGCCAC
ACCGGGCACAATGAAGAGATCGATGCCGTGCCCTGTGGTGATCGAGTGTGTGTGTGTGGGTTTAGAAGGA
GCTCTGATGTATGCCTAGCCACTCACCGTTGGTCATGGCATCCTCGCGTGCCTCCTTGAAGTCCGGCTGC
TTTATGTTCCACTTGGTCAGAGGCAGGCTCTCGTACTCCTCCATGCCGCGCAGCCGCACCATCTTCATCC
TGCTGCCCTCGTAGGTGGGCACAAAGAAGGATCCCCGGGTACCGAGCTCGAATTCACTGGCCGTCGTTTT
ACAACGTCGTGACTGGGAAAACCCTGGCGTTACCCAACTTAATCGCCTTGCAGCACATCCCCCTTTCGCC
AGCTGGCGTAATAGCGAAGAGGCCCGCACCGATCGCCCTTCCCAACAGTTGCGCAGCCTGAATGGCGAAT
GGCGCCTGATGCGGTATTTTCTCCTTACGCATCTGTGCGGTATTTCACACCGCATATGGTGCACTCTCAG
TACAATCTGCTCTGATGCCGCATAGTTAAGCCAGCCCCGACACCCGCCAACACCCGCTGACGCGCCCTGA
CGGGCTTGTCTGCTCCCGGCATCCGCTTACAGACAAGCTGTGACCGTCTCCGGGAGCTGCATGTGTCAGA
GGTTTTCACCGTCATCACCGAAACGCGCGAGACGAAAGGGCCTCGTGATACGCCTATTTTTATAGGTTAA
TGTCATGATAATAATGGTTTCTTAGACGTCAGGTGGCACTTTTCGGGGAAATGTGCGCGGAACCCCTATT
TGTTTATTTTTCTAAATACATTCAAATATGTATCCGCTCATGAGACAATAACCCTGATAAATGCTTCAAT
AATATTGAAAAAGGAAGAGTATGAGTATTCAACATTTCCGTGTCGCCCTTATTCCCTTTTTTGCGGCATT
TTGCCTTCCTGTTTTTGCTCACCCAGAAACGCTGGTGAAAGTAAAAGATGCTGAAGATCAGTTGGGTGCA
CGAGTGGGTTACATCGAACTGGATCTCAACAGCGGTAAGATCCTTGAGAGTTTTCGCCCCGAAGAACGTT
TTCCAATGATGAGCACTTTTAAAGTTCTGCTATGTGGCGCGGTATTATCCCGTATTGACGCCGGGCAAGA
GCAACTCGGTCGCCGCATACACTATTCTCAGAATGACTTGGTTGAGTACTCACCAGTCACAGAAAAGCAT
CTTACGGATGGCATGACAGTAAGAGAATTATGCAGTGCTGCCATAACCATGAGTGATAACACTGCGGCCA
ACTTACTTCTGACAACGATCGGAGGACCGAAGGAGCTAACCGCTTTTTTGCACAACATGGGGGATCATGT
AACTCGCCTTGATCGTTGGGAACCGGAGCTGAATGAAGCCATACCAAACGACGAGCGTGACACCACGATG
CCTGTAGCAATGGCAACAACGTTGCGCAAACTATTAACTGGCGAACTACTTACTCTAGCTTCCCGGCAAC
AATTAATAGACTGGATGGAGGCGGATAAAGTTGCAGGACCACTTCTGCGCTCGGCCCTTCCGGCTGGCTG
GTTTATTGCTGATAAATCTGGAGCCGGTGAGCGTGGGTCTCGCGGTATCATTGCAGCACTGGGGCCAGAT
GGTAAGCCCTCCCGTATCGTAGTTATCTACACGACGGGGAGTCAGGCAACTATGGATGAACGAAATAGAC
AGATCGCTGAGATAGGTGCCTCACTGATTAAGCATTGGTAACTGTCAGACCAAGTTTACTCATATATACT
TTAGATTGATTTAAAACTTCATTTTTAATTTAAAAGGATCTAGGTGAAGATCCTTTTTGATAATCTCATG
ACCAAAATCCCTTAACGTGAGTTTTCGTTCCACTGAGCGTCAGACCCCGTAGAAAAGATCAAAGGATCTT
CTTGAGATCCTTTTTTTCTGCGCGTAATCTGCTGCTTGCAAACAAAAAAACCACCGCTACCAGCGGTGGT
TTGTTTGCCGGATCAAGAGCTACCAACTCTTTTTCCGAAGGTAACTGGCTTCAGCAGAGCGCAGATACCA
AATACTGTTCTTCTAGTGTAGCCGTAGTTAGGCCACCACTTCAAGAACTCTGTAGCACCGCCTACATACC
TCGCTCTGCTAATCCTGTTACCAGTGGCTGCTGCCAGTGGCGATAAGTCGTGTCTTACCGGGTTGGACTC
AAGACGATAGTTACCGGATAAGGCGCAGCGGTCGGGCTGAACGGGGGGTTCGTGCACACAGCCCAGCTTG
GAGCGAACGACCTACACCGAACT
Features (pLannotate 1.2.2; 18 found; start..end, strand, type, name):
    400..492     +  CDS            lacI (fragment): lac repressor; lacI; The lac repressor binds to the lac operator to inhibit transcription in E. coli. This inhibition can be relieved by adding lactose or isopropyl-β-D-thiogalactopyranoside (IPTG).
    505..526     +  protein_bind   CAP binding site: CAP binding activates transcription in the presence of cAMP. E. coli catabolite activator protein
    541..571     +  promoter       lac promoter: promoter for the E. coli lac operon
    579..595     +  protein_bind   lac operator: The lac repressor binds to the lac operator to inhibit transcription in E. coli. This inhibition can be relieved by adding lactose or isopropyl-β-D-thiogalactopyranoside (IPTG). lac repressor encoded by lacI
    632..650     -  misc_feature   MCS (fragment): pUC18/19 multiple cloning site
    647..904     +  CDS            vir (fragment): VIR_DROME - Experimental evidence at protein level: Swiss-Prot protein existence level 1. Associated component of the WMM complex, a complex that mediates N6-methyladenosine (m6A) methylation of mRNAs, a modification that plays a role in the efficiency of mRNA splicing and is required for sex determination (PubMed:27919077). Required for sex determination and dosage compensation via Sxl alternative splicing: m6A methylation acts as a key regulator of Sxl pre-mRNA and promotes female-specific alternative splicing of Sxl, which determines female physiognomy (PubMed:11156988, PubMed:27919077). M6
    927..1139    +  CDS            vir (fragment): VIR_DROME - Experimental evidence at protein level: Swiss-Prot protein existence level 1. Associated component of the WMM complex, a complex that mediates N6-methyladenosine (m6A) methylation of mRNAs, a modification that plays a role in the efficiency of mRNA splicing and is required for sex determination (PubMed:27919077). Required for sex determination and dosage compensation via Sxl alternative splicing: m6A methylation acts as a key regulator of Sxl pre-mRNA and promotes female-specific alternative splicing of Sxl, which determines female physiognomy (PubMed:11156988, PubMed:27919077). M6
   1206..1226    +  CDS            FLAG (fragment): FLAG® epitope tag, followed by an enterokinase cleavage site
   1245..1271    +  CDS            HA: HA (human influenza hemagglutinin) epitope tag
   1281..1337    +  CDS            P2A: 2A peptide from porcine teschovirus-1 polyprotein Eukaryotic ribosomes fail to insert a peptide bond between the Gly and Pro residues, yielding separate polypeptides.
   1338..1937    +  CDS            PuroR: puromycin N-acetyltransferase; pac from Streptomyces; confers resistance to puromycin
   2548..2575    -  misc_feature   MCS (fragment): pUC18/19 multiple cloning site
   2572..2729    +  CDS            lacZα (fragment): LacZα fragment of β-galactosidase; lacZ fragment
   2735..2834    -  misc_feature   bom (fragment): basis of mobility region from pBR322
   2936..2971    -  CDS            rop (fragment): Rop protein, which maintains plasmids at low copy number; rop
   3066..3170    +  promoter       AmpR promoter: bla
   3171..4031    +  CDS            AmpR: β-lactamase; bla; confers resistance to ampicillin, carbenicillin, and related antibiotics
   4202..217     +  rep_origin     ori (across the origin): high-copy-number ColE1/pMB1/pBR322/pUC origin of replication
