>Addgene plasmid #186660 | Donor_C_FH_VIR | addgene full sequence | sequence record 367687 | Addgene NGS Result
GCCTCTCCCCGCGCGTTGGCCGATTCATTAATGCAGCTGGCACGACAGGTTTCCCGACTGGAAAGCGGGC
AGTGAGCGCAACGCAATTAATGTGAGTTAGCTCACTCATTAGGCACCCCAGGCTTTACACTTTATGCTTC
CGGCTCGTATGTTGTGTGGAATTGTGAGCGGATAACAATTTCACACAGGAAACAGCTATGACCATGATTA
CGCCAAGCTTGCATGCCTGCAGGAGAAGATGTTTGTGTCGTCGGTAAGGGGTCGTGGTTTTGCTCGGCCA
CCACCTTCCAGGGGCGATTTGTTCCGCTCCCGGCCGCCCAACACCTCGCGACCGCCATCGCTGCACGTGG
ACGACTTCCTGGCCTTGGAAACTTGTGGCGCCCAGCCCACAGGACCCACCGGCTACAACAAGATACCCTC
AATGCTGAGAGGCTCCCGGGTGGGTCGCAACCGAGGATCTCGAATCTCGGCAGCAGCTGCCTTTAGGTAA
AGTGTCACGATTACCACTTAGCAGGATAACGCTAATGGGCTCTTTTTACTCTTTTAACAGGCAAAAGAAG
ATGATGCGCATTGGTTCGCCCTCCAGCTGGGCAGAGTCCCCCGGATCGTATCGGTCTGCCTCGGACTCCC
ACTTCAGTAGCAGCGACTCGCACTATTCGTCGCCCCACTACAGTGGACGGCCGCGTGGACGAGGCCTGCG
TTCCAGGCCATCCTACCTGAGAACCAGCGGAGGAGGTTCCGGTGACTACAAGGACCACGACGGCGATTAT
AAGGATCACGACATCGACTACAAAGACGACGATGACAAGGCTGGCGCCAGCAGCGCCTACCCATACGACG
TACCAGATTACGCTGCTGGATCTGCCACGAACTTCTCTCTGTTAAAGCAAGCAGGAGACGTGGAAGAAAA
CCCCGGTCCTATGACCGAGTACAAGCCCACGGTGCGCCTCGCCACCCGCGACGACGTCCCCAGGGCCGTA
CGCACCCTCGCCGCCGCGTTCGCCGACTACCCCGCCACGCGCCACACCGTCGATCCGGACCGCCACATCG
AGCGGGTCACCGAGCTGCAAGAACTCTTCCTCACGCGCGTCGGGCTCGACATCGGCAAGGTGTGGGTCGC
GGACGACGGCGCCGCGGTGGCGGTCTGGACCACGCCGGAGAGCGTCGAAGCGGGGGCGGTGTTCGCCGAG
ATCGGCCCGCGCATGGCCGAGTTGAGCGGTTCCCGGCTGGCCGCGCAGCAACAGATGGAAGGCCTCCTGG
CGCCGCACCGGCCCAAGGAGCCCGCGTGGTTCCTGGCCACCGTCGGCGTCTCGCCCGACCACCAGGGCAA
GGGTCTGGGCAGCGCCGTCGTGCTCCCCGGAGTGGAGGCGGCCGAGCGCGCCGGGGTGCCCGCCTTCCTG
GAGACCTCCGCGCCCCGCAACCTCCCCTTCTACGAGCGGCTCGGCTTCACCGTCACCGCCGACGTCGAGG
TGCCCGAAGGACCGCGCACCTGGTGCATGACCCGCAAGCCCGGTGCCTGATAGAGGACATTGCAGCCCAA
CCCGCTTCTCATTGACACTTCCCGTAAACTCGGCAAACGAACCAGAACTAGATCCTAAGATGCCCGCTGG
GCAGCTGAATTCCATTACTTAATAACGTGTGTTGCTTTCGTATTAGTTCGCTTTACTTCCCACTTTGTAT
GTAAGCCAAAAGTTAGTTTTCCGTAATTACACTGTGCAAACGGACGTCGTGCGACTCCATGGGCAGCTCC
TCGTTGCTGACTATCTGCTCGTTGAGCGACAACGCCATCAGCGAGATCTTCTTGTGCGGATACTTCTCCG
CGTGCTGCTTGAGGAACTTGTCGTAGTAGCCCATGCCATGGCCCATCCGAGCTCCGCAGCGGGTGAAGGC
TACACCGGGCACAATGAAGAGATCGATGCCGTGCCCTGTGGTGATCGAGTGTGTGTGTGTGTGGGTTTAG
AAGGAGCTCTGATGTATGCCTAGCCACTCACCGTTGGTCATGGCATCCTCGCGTGCCTCCTTGAAGTCCG
GCTGCTTGATGTTCCACTTGGTGAGAGGCAGGCTGTCGTACTCTTCCATGCCGCGCAGCCGCACCATCTT
CATCCTGCTGCCCTCGTAGGTGGGCACAAAGAAGGATCCCCGGGTACCGAGCTCGAATTCACTGGCCGTC
GTTTTACAACGTCGTGACTGGGAAAACCCTGGCGTTACCCAACTTAATCGCCTTGCAGCACATCCCCCTT
TCGCCAGCTGGCGTAATAGCGAAGAGGCCCGCACCGATCGCCCTTCCCAACAGTTGCGCAGCCTGAATGG
CGAATGGCGCCTGATGCGGTATTTTCTCCTTACGCATCTGTGCGGTATTTCACACCGCATATGGTGCACT
CTCAGTACAATCTGCTCTGATGCCGCATAGTTAAGCCAGCCCCGACACCCGCCAACACCCGCTGACGCGC
CCTGACGGGCTTGTCTGCTCCCGGCATCCGCTTACAGACAAGCTGTGACCGTCTCCGGGAGCTGCATGTG
TCAGAGGTTTTCACCGTCATCACCGAAACGCGCGAGACGAAAGGGCCTCGTGATACGCCTATTTTTATAG
GTTAATGTCATGATAATAATGGTTTCTTAGACGTCAGGTGGCACTTTTCGGGGAAATGTGCGCGGAACCC
CTATTTGTTTATTTTTCTAAATACATTCAAATATGTATCCGCTCATGAGACAATAACCCTGATAAATGCT
TCAATAATATTGAAAAAGGAAGAGTATGAGTATTCAACATTTCCGTGTCGCCCTTATTCCCTTTTTTGCG
GCATTTTGCCTTCCTGTTTTTGCTCACCCAGAAACGCTGGTGAAAGTAAAAGATGCTGAAGATCAGTTGG
GTGCACGAGTGGGTTACATCGAACTGGATCTCAACAGCGGTAAGATCCTTGAGAGTTTTCGCCCCGAAGA
ACGTTTTCCAATGATGAGCACTTTTAAAGTTCTGCTATGTGGCGCGGTATTATCCCGTATTGACGCCGGG
CAAGAGCAACTCGGTCGCCGCATACACTATTCTCAGAATGACTTGGTTGAGTACTCACCAGTCACAGAAA
AGCATCTTACGGATGGCATGACAGTAAGAGAATTATGCAGTGCTGCCATAACCATGAGTGATAACACTGC
GGCCAACTTACTTCTGACAACGATCGGAGGACCGAAGGAGCTAACCGCTTTTTTGCACAACATGGGGGAT
CATGTAACTCGCCTTGATCGTTGGGAACCGGAGCTGAATGAAGCCATACCAAACGACGAGCGTGACACCA
CGATGCCTGTAGCAATGGCAACAACGTTGCGCAAACTATTAACTGGCGAACTACTTACTCTAGCTTCCCG
GCAACAATTAATAGACTGGATGGAGGCGGATAAAGTTGCAGGACCACTTCTGCGCTCGGCCCTTCCGGCT
GGCTGGTTTATTGCTGATAAATCTGGAGCCGGTGAGCGTGGGTCTCGCGGTATCATTGCAGCACTGGGGC
CAGATGGTAAGCCCTCCCGTATCGTAGTTATCTACACGACGGGGAGTCAGGCAACTATGGATGAACGAAA
TAGACAGATCGCTGAGATAGGTGCCTCACTGATTAAGCATTGGTAACTGTCAGACCAAGTTTACTCATAT
ATACTTTAGATTGATTTAAAACTTCATTTTTAATTTAAAAGGATCTAGGTGAAGATCCTTTTTGATAATC
TCATGACCAAAATCCCTTAACGTGAGTTTTCGTTCCACTGAGCGTCAGACCCCGTAGAAAAGATCAAAGG
ATCTTCTTGAGATCCTTTTTTTCTGCGCGTAATCTGCTGCTTGCAAACAAAAAAACCACCGCTACCAGCG
GTGGTTTGTTTGCCGGATCAAGAGCTACCAACTCTTTTTCCGAAGGTAACTGGCTTCAGCAGAGCGCAGA
TACCAAATACTGTTCTTCTAGTGTAGCCGTAGTTAGGCCACCACTTCAAGAACTCTGTAGCACCGCCTAC
ATACCTCGCTCTGCTAATCCTGTTACCAGTGGCTGCTGCCAGTGGCGATAAGTCGTGTCTTACCGGGTTG
GACTCAAGACGATAGTTACCGGATAAGGCGCAGCGGTCGGGCTGAACGGGGGGTTCGTGCACACAGCCCA
GCTTGGAGCGAACGACCTACACCGAACTGAGATACCTACAGCGTGAGCTATGAGAAAGCGCCACGCTTCC
CGAAGGGAGAAAGGCGGACAGGTATCCGGTAAGCGGCAGGGTCGGAACAGGAGAGCGCACGAGGGAGCTT
CCAGGGGGAAACGCCTGGTATCTTTATAGTCCTGTCGGGTTTCGCCACCTCTGACTTGAGCGTCGATTTT
TGTGATGCTCGTCAGGGGGGCGGAGCCTATGGAAAAACGCCAGCAACGCGGCCTTTTTACGGTTCCTGGC
CTTTTGCTGGCCTTTTGCTCACATGTTCTTTCCTGCGTTATCCCCTGATTCTGTGGATAACCGTATTACC
GCCTTTGAGTGAGCTGATACCGCTCGCCGCAGCCGAACGACCGAGCGCAGCGAGTCAGTGAGCGAGGAAG
CGGAAGAGCGCCCAATACGCAAACC
Features (pLannotate 1.2.2; 18 found; start..end, strand, type, name):
     88..109     +  protein_bind   CAP binding site: CAP binding activates transcription in the presence of cAMP. E. coli catabolite activator protein
    124..154     +  promoter       lac promoter: promoter for the E. coli lac operon
    162..178     +  protein_bind   lac operator: The lac repressor binds to the lac operator to inhibit transcription in E. coli. This inhibition can be relieved by adding lactose or isopropyl-β-D-thiogalactopyranoside (IPTG). lac repressor encoded by lacI
    215..233     -  misc_feature   MCS (fragment): pUC18/19 multiple cloning site
    230..487     +  CDS            vir (fragment): VIR_DROME - Experimental evidence at protein level: Swiss-Prot protein existence level 1. Associated component of the WMM complex, a complex that mediates N6-methyladenosine (m6A) methylation of mRNAs, a modification that plays a role in the efficiency of mRNA splicing and is required for sex determination (PubMed:27919077). Required for sex determination and dosage compensation via Sxl alternative splicing: m6A methylation acts as a key regulator of Sxl pre-mRNA and promotes female-specific alternative splicing of Sxl, which determines female physiognomy (PubMed:11156988, PubMed:27919077). M6
    510..722     +  CDS            vir (fragment): VIR_DROME - Experimental evidence at protein level: Swiss-Prot protein existence level 1. Associated component of the WMM complex, a complex that mediates N6-methyladenosine (m6A) methylation of mRNAs, a modification that plays a role in the efficiency of mRNA splicing and is required for sex determination (PubMed:27919077). Required for sex determination and dosage compensation via Sxl alternative splicing: m6A methylation acts as a key regulator of Sxl pre-mRNA and promotes female-specific alternative splicing of Sxl, which determines female physiognomy (PubMed:11156988, PubMed:27919077). M6
    789..809     +  CDS            FLAG (fragment): FLAG® epitope tag, followed by an enterokinase cleavage site
    828..854     +  CDS            HA: HA (human influenza hemagglutinin) epitope tag
    864..920     +  CDS            P2A: 2A peptide from porcine teschovirus-1 polyprotein Eukaryotic ribosomes fail to insert a peptide bond between the Gly and Pro residues, yielding separate polypeptides.
    921..1520    +  CDS            PuroR: puromycin N-acetyltransferase; pac from Streptomyces alboniger; confers resistance to puromycin
   2133..2160    -  misc_feature   MCS (fragment): pUC18/19 multiple cloning site
   2157..2314    +  CDS            lacZα (fragment): LacZα fragment of β-galactosidase; lacZ fragment
   2320..2419    -  misc_feature   bom (fragment): basis of mobility region from pBR322
   2521..2556    -  CDS            rop (fragment): Rop protein, which maintains plasmids at low copy number; rop
   2651..2755    +  promoter       AmpR promoter: bla
   2756..3616    +  CDS            AmpR: β-lactamase; bla; confers resistance to ampicillin, carbenicillin, and related antibiotics
   3787..4375    +  rep_origin     ori: high-copy-number ColE1/pMB1/pBR322/pUC origin of replication
   4558..75      +  CDS            lacI (fragment) (across the origin): lac repressor; lacI; The lac repressor binds to the lac operator to inhibit transcription in E. coli. This inhibition can be relieved by adding lactose or isopropyl-β-D-thiogalactopyranoside (IPTG).
