[The description below was written by a language model from this plasmid's Addgene catalogue record and pLannotate feature annotations shown in this document.]
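Description:
Donor_C_FH_VIR is a pUC19-based homology donor plasmid made to tag the endogenous Drosophila melanogaster vir gene (CG3496) at its C terminus in ovarian somatic sheet (OSS) cells. vir encodes a component of the WMM complex that deposits m6A on mRNAs and is needed for Sxl splicing and sex determination. In bacteria the plasmid is maintained by the high-copy pUC-type ColE1 origin and selected through the bla (AmpR) ampicillin resistance gene. Remnants of the pUC19 lac promoter/operator, lacZα and multiple cloning site flank the insert.

The insert begins with two annotated fragments of the vir coding sequence separated by a short gap, consistent with genomic sequence from the 3' end of the gene serving as the upstream homology arm. These are followed on the same strand by the epitope tag, which the catalogue lists as 3xFlag-3xHA, although the automated annotation picks out only one FLAG fragment and one HA unit. Next come a P2A peptide and the puromycin N-acetyltransferase gene. No insect promoter is annotated upstream of this cassette, so puromycin resistance appears to depend on in-frame integration at the vir locus. Transcription from the native promoter would then yield tagged Vir and, through 2A ribosome skipping, a separate resistance enzyme. This fits the rapid selection of edited cell pools described in the associated publication. About 600 bp of unannotated sequence lies between PuroR and the downstream cloning-site remnant and probably contains the downstream homology arm, though the record does not say so. The nuclease or guide RNA used with the donor is also not stated. The depositor and sequencing-derived records differ by only two nucleotides and show the same features.
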