Addgene plasmid #186660: Donor_C_FH_VIR
Purpose: Donor plasmid to endogenously tag VIR gene in Drosophila melanogaster ovarian somatic sheet (OSS) cells.
Depositing lab: Astrid Haase. Depositing organization: National Institute of Diabetes & Digestive & Kidney Diseases (NIDDK). Publication: Functional editing of endogenous genes through rapid selection of cell pools (Rapid generation of endogenously tagged genes in Drosophila ovarian somatic sheath cells). Meng Q, Stoyko D, Andrews CM, Konstantinidou P, Genzor P, O T, Elchert AR, Benner L, Sobti S, Katz EY, Haase AD. Nucleic Acids Res. 2022 May 27. pii: 6594084. doi: 10.1093/nar/gkac448. PubMed 35639929.
Backbone
  Vector backbone: pUC19
  Vector type: Insect Expression
  Selectable markers: Puromycin
Growth in bacteria
  Bacterial resistance: Ampicillin, 100 μg/mL
  Growth temperature: 30°C
  Growth strain: NEB Stable
  Copy number: High Copy
Gene/Insert
  Gene/Insert name: OSS VIR C-terminal 3xFlag-3xHA Tag Donor Plasmid
  Species: D. melanogaster (fly)
  Entrez Gene: vir (a.k.a. CG3496, Dmel\CG3496, Vir)
  Tag / fusion protein: 3xFlag-3xHA (C terminal on insert)
  Cloning method: Unknown
Terms and licenses: Academic/Nonprofit Terms; Industry Terms: Not Available to Industry
Depositor comments: Please visit https://www.biorxiv.org/content/10.1101/2020.12.18.423517v1 for bioRxiv preprint.
How to cite: Donor_C_FH_VIR was a gift from Astrid Haase (Addgene plasmid # 186660 ; http://n2t.net/addgene:186660 ; RRID:Addgene_186660)
